Addgene plasmid #149234: pGBW-m4046735
Purpose: Bacterial expression plasmid for SARS-CoV-2 ORF8 protein
Depositing lab: Ginkgo Bioworks & Benjie Chen. Depositing organization: Ginkgo Bioworks.
Backbone
  Vector backbone: ori-013 - marker | cmR
  Backbone size w/o insert (bp): 1462
  Vector type: Bacterial Expression
Growth in bacteria
  Bacterial resistance: Chloramphenicol, 25 μg/mL
  Growth temperature: 30°C
  Growth strain: DH5alpha
  Copy number: High Copy
Gene/Insert
  Gene/Insert name: SARS-CoV-2 ORF8 protein
  Species: Escherichia coli str. K-12 substr. MG1655; Severe acute respiratory syndrome coronavirus 2
  Insert size (bp): 359
  Mutation: wt
  Entrez Gene: ORF8 (a.k.a. GU280_gp09)
  Promoter: Promoter | pT7 ; Operator | lacO ; RBS | T7_rbs ; Start Codon | ATG
  Tag / fusion protein: Cleavable TEV;HA (C terminal on backbone)
  Cloning method: Unknown
Resource information
  A portion of this plasmid was derived from a plasmid made by: GinkgoBioworks
Depositor comments: NCBI Reference Sequence: YP_009724396.1 NGS used for QC was performed by Ginkgo and may not fully cover the entire plasmid.
How to cite: pGBW-m4046735 was a gift from Ginkgo Bioworks & Benjie Chen (Addgene plasmid # 149234 ; http://n2t.net/addgene:149234 ; RRID:Addgene_149234)
