[The description below was written by a language model from this plasmid's Addgene catalogue record and pLannotate feature annotations shown in this document.]
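Description:
pGBW-m4046735 is a compact bacterial expression plasmid of about 2.1 kb, built to produce the SARS-CoV-2 ORF8 accessory protein in E. coli. The minimal backbone consists of little more than a high-copy ColE1/pUC-type origin of replication and a chloramphenicol acetyltransferase (cat) gene driven by its own cat promoter, so the plasmid is maintained under chloramphenicol selection. A lambda t0 terminator lies downstream of the resistance gene and just upstream of the expression cassette, where it probably limits read-through from cat into the insert.

The expression cassette follows the classic T7/lac arrangement. A T7 promoter, which spans the numbering origin of the circular sequence, is followed directly by a lac operator, the efficient ribosome binding site from phage T7 gene 10, and an ATG start codon leading into the wild-type ORF8 coding sequence. Transcription therefore needs a host that supplies T7 RNA polymerase. It is held off by lac repressor bound at the operator and is relieved by IPTG or lactose. No lacI gene is annotated on the plasmid, so the repressor would have to come from the host strain. The catalogue lists a C-terminal, TEV-cleavable HA tag contributed by the backbone, which would allow immunodetection or capture and later removal of the epitope. The automated feature table does not annotate the tag separately, although there is unannotated sequence between the ORF8 match and the origin.

ORF8 is described as a modulator of the host immune response that binds the IL17RA receptor. The plasmid is suited to recombinant production of the protein for biochemical, structural or antibody-related work. The depositor notes that the sequencing used for quality control may not cover the whole plasmid.
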