Features (pLannotate 1.2.2; 8 found; start..end, strand, type, name):
     14..38      +  protein_bind   lac operator: The lac repressor binds to the lac operator to inhibit transcription in E. coli. This inhibition can be relieved by adding lactose or isopropyl-β-D-thiogalactopyranoside (IPTG). lac repressor encoded by lacI
     53..75      +  RBS            RBS: efficient ribosome binding site from bacteriophage T7 gene 10 (Olins and Rangwala, 1989)
     83..445     +  CDS            NS8_SARS2: Experimental evidence at protein level: Swiss-Prot protein existence level 1. Plays a role in modulating host immune response (PubMed:31986261). Binds to IL17RA receptor, leading to IL17 pathway activation and an increased secretion of pro-inflammatory factors. Contributes to cytokine storm during COVID-19 infection. From Severe acute respiratory syndrome coronavirus 2 (2019-nCoV) (SARS-CoV-2).
    614..1201    +  rep_origin     ori: high-copy-number ColE1/pMB1/pBR322/pUC origin of replication
   1209..1306    +  promoter       cat promoter: promoter of the E. coli cat gene encoding chloramphenicol acetyltransferase
   1307..1963    +  CDS            cat: CAT_ECOLX - Experimental evidence at protein level: Swiss-Prot protein existence level 1. This enzyme is an effector of chloramphenicol resistance in bacteria. From Escherichia coli. This protein is used as a marker in many commonly used cloning vectors, such as pACYC184.
   2037..2071    +  terminator     lambda t0 terminator: minimal transcription terminator from phage lambda (Scholtissek and Grosse, 1987)
   2099..13      +  promoter       T7 promoter (across the origin): promoter for bacteriophage T7 RNA polymerase
>Addgene plasmid #149234 | pGBW-m4046735 | addgene full sequence | sequence record 332773 | Addgene NGS Result
GACTCACTATAGGGGAATTGTGAGCGGATAACAATTCCCCTCTAGAAATAATTTTGTTTAACTTTAAGAA
GGAGACTCTTCTATGAAATTTCTTGTTTTCTTAGGAATCATCACAACTGTAGCTGCATTTCACCAAGAAT
GTAGTTTACAGTCATGTACTCAACATCAACCATATGTAGTTGATGACCCGTGTCCTATTCACTTCTATTC
TAAATGGTATATTAGAGTAGGAGCTAGAAAATCAGCACCTTTAATTGAATTGTGCGTGGATGAGGCTGGT
TCTAAATCACCCATTCAGTACATCGATATCGGTAATTATACAGTTTCCTGTTTACCTTTTACAATTAATT
GCCAGGAACCTAAATTGGGTAGTCTTGTAGTGCGTTGTTCGTTCTATGAAGACTTTTTAGAGTATCATGA
CGTTCGTGTTGTTTTAGATTTCATCGAGAACCTGTACTTTCAAAGCTACCCGTATGACGTTCCTGATTAT
GCCTAACCGGCTTATCGGTCAGTTTCACCTGATTTACGTAAAAACCCGCTTCGGCGGGTTTTTGCTTTTG
GAGGGGCAGAAAGATGAATGACTGTCCACGACGCTATACCCAAAAGAAAAAGCTTGAGATCCTTTTTTCT
GCGCGTAATCTGCTGCTTGCAAACAAAAAAACCACCGCTACCAGCGGTGGTTTGTTTGCCGGATCAAGAG
CTACCAACTCTTTTTCCGAAGGTAACTGGCTTCAGCAGAGCGCAGATACCAAATACTGTTCTTCTAGTGT
AGCCGTAGTTAGGCCACCACTTCAAGAACTCTGTAGCACCGCCTACATACCTCGCTCTGCTAATCCTGTT
ACCAGTGGCTGCTGCCAGTGGCGATAAGTCGTGTCTTACCGGGTTGGACTCAAGACGATAGTTACCGGAT
AAGGCGCAGCGGTCGGGCTGAACGGGGGGTTCGTGCACACAGCCCAGCTTGGAGCGAACGACCTACACCG
AACTGAGATACCTACAGCGTGAGCTATGAGAAAGCGCCACGCTTCCCGAAGGGAGAAAGGCGGACAGGTA
TCCGGTAAGCGGCAGGGTCGGAACAGGAGAGCGCACGAGGGAGCTTCCAGGGGGAAACGCCTGGTATCTT
TATAGTCCTGTCGGGTTTCGCCACCTCTGACTTGAGCGTCGATTTTTGTGATGCTCGTCAGGGGGGCGGA
GCCTATGGAAATTGATCGGGCACGTAAGAGGTTCCAACTTTCACCATAATGAAATAAGATCACTACCGGG
CGTATTTTTTGAGTTATCGAGATTTTCAGGAGCTAAGGAAGCTAAAATGGAGAAAAAAATCACTGGATAT
ACCACCGTTGATATATCCCAATGGCATCGTAAAGAACATTTTGAGGCATTTCAGTCAGTTGCTCAATGTA
CCTATAACCAGACCGTTCAGCTGGATATTACGGCCTTTTTAAAGACCGTAAAGAAAAATAAGCACAAGTT
TTATCCGGCCTTTATTCACATTCTTGCCCGCCTGATGAATGCTCATCCGGAATTTCGTATGGCAATGAAA
GACGGTGAGCTGGTGATATGGGATAGTGTTCACCCTTGTTACACCGTTTTCCATGAGCAAACTGAAACGT
TTTCATCGCTCTGGAGTGAATACCACGACGATTTCCGGCAGTTTCTACACATATATTCGCAAGATGTGGC
GTGTTACGGTGAAAACCTGGCCTATTTCCCTAAAGGGTTTATTGAGAATATGTTTTTCGTTTCAGCCAAT
CCCTGGGTGAGTTTCACCAGTTTTGATTTAAACGTGGCCAATATGGACAACTTCTTCGCCCCCGTTTTCA
CCATGGGCAAATATTATACGCAAGGCGACAAGGTGCTGATGCCGCTGGCGATTCAGGTTCATCATGCCGT
TTGTGATGGCTTCCATGTCGGCAGAATGCTTAATGAATTACAACAGTACTGCGATGAGTGGCAGGGCGGG
GCGTAATTTGATATCGAGCTCGCTTGGACTCCTGTTGATAGATCCAGTAATGACCTCAGAACTCCATCTG
GATTTGTTCAGAACGCTCGGTTGCCGCCGGGCGTTTTTTATTGGTCATCGATCTCGATCCCGCGAAATTA
ATAC
